Addgene plasmid #168857: pEntry_SARS-CoV-1-ORF7b
Purpose: Gateway-compatible Entry vector
Depositing lab: Pascal Falter-Braun. Depositing organization: Helmholtz Munich. Publication: A resource of human coronavirus protein-coding sequences in a flexible, multipurpose Gateway Entry clone collection. Weller B, Lin CW, Pogoutse O, Sauer M, Marin-de la Rosa N, Strobel A, Young V, Knapp JJ, Rayhan A, Falter C, Kim DK, Roth FP, Falter-Braun P. G3 (Bethesda). 2023 Jul 5;13(7):jkad105. doi: 10.1093/g3journal/jkad105. PubMed 37267226.
Backbone
  Vector backbone: pENTR223.1*SfiI
  Backbone size w/o insert (bp): 2800
  Vector type: Gateway-compatible Entry vector
Growth in bacteria
  Bacterial resistance: Spectinomycin, 50 μg/mL
  Growth temperature: 37°C
  Growth strain: DH5alpha
  Copy number: High Copy
Gene/Insert
  Gene/Insert name: SARS-CoV-1-ORF7b (alt name: ORF7b)
  Species: Other
  Insert size (bp): 135
  Entrez Gene: ORF7b (a.k.a. sars7b)
  Cloning method: Restriction Enzyme; 5′ cloning site SfiI (unknown if destroyed); 3′ cloning site SfiI (unknown if destroyed)
  Sequencing primers: 5′ M13 uni (-21); 3′ M13 rev (-29)
Resource information
  A portion of this plasmid was derived from a plasmid made by: Synthesized by Twist Bioscience
Terms and licenses: Academic/Nonprofit Terms; Industry Terms: Not Available to Industry
Depositor comments: 5'-linker: SfiI-BamHI-ATG-BamHI (GGCCGTCAaggccaggatccatgggatcc), 3'-linker: PacI-TAA-AsiSI-SfiI (cttaatTAAgacgcgatcgcggcctcatGGGCC).
How to cite: pEntry_SARS-CoV-1-ORF7b was a gift from Pascal Falter-Braun (Addgene plasmid # 168857 ; http://n2t.net/addgene:168857 ; RRID:Addgene_168857)
