[The description below was written by a language model from this plasmid's Addgene catalogue record and pLannotate feature annotations shown in this document.]
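Description:
pEntry_SARS-CoV-1-ORF7b is a Gateway-compatible Entry clone built on the pENTR223.1 backbone (SfiI-adapted version) and carrying the coding sequence for ORF7b, a small accessory protein of SARS-CoV-1. The plasmid is about 3 kb in total and is maintained in E. coli at high copy through a ColE1/pUC-type origin. Selection is with spectinomycin, conferred by the aadA (SmR) aminoglycoside adenylyltransferase gene. Short remnants of a class 1 integron Pc promoter and a gentamicin resistance gene lie just upstream of this marker. Small lacI and lacZα fragments are also annotated and appear to be non-functional backbone remnants.

The 135 bp insert was made by commercial gene synthesis and cloned directionally between two SfiI sites, which places it between the attL1 and attL2 recombination sites. According to the depositor's notes, the 5′ linker supplies BamHI sites flanking an ATG start codon. The 3′ linker supplies PacI and AsiSI sites around a TAA stop codon, so the restriction sites provide a route to modifying either end of the reading frame. rrnB T1 and T2 terminators sit upstream of attL1 and insulate the cassette from read-through transcription. A T7 promoter lies just outside attL2, pointing back toward the insert. No promoter positioned to express the ORF in the sense direction is annotated, as expected for an Entry vector.

The clone serves as a donor for LR Clonase reactions, which move ORF7b into any attR-containing Destination vector, for example for expression, tagging or interaction assays. It belongs to a collection of human coronavirus protein-coding sequences in Entry format. M13 primer sites flanking the cassette allow the insert to be verified by sequencing.
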