Features (pLannotate 1.2.2; 12 found; start..end, strand, type, name):
    402..494     +  CDS            lacI (fragment): lac repressor; lacI; The lac repressor binds to the lac operator to inhibit transcription in E. coli. This inhibition can be relieved by adding lactose or isopropyl-β-D-thiogalactopyranoside (IPTG).
    549..576     -  terminator     rrnB T2 terminator: transcription terminator T2 from the E. coli rrnB gene
    708..751     +  terminator     rrnB T1 terminator: Escherichia coli rrnB; transcription terminator T1 from the E. coli rrnB gene
    798..834     -  CDS            lacZα (fragment): LacZα fragment of β-galactosidase; lacZ fragment
    850..946     +  protein_bind   attL1: mutant version of attL; recombination site for the Gateway® LR reaction LR Clonase™
    979..1107    +  CDS            NS7B_SARS: Experimental evidence at protein level: Swiss-Prot protein existence level 1. From Severe acute respiratory syndrome coronavirus (SARS-CoV).
   1139..1237    -  protein_bind   attL2: mutant version of attL; recombination site for the Gateway® LR reaction LR Clonase™
   1255..1273    -  promoter       T7 promoter: promoter for bacteriophage T7 RNA polymerase
   1463..1486    +  promoter       Pc promoter (fragment): intI1 (promoter lies within the coding sequence); class 1 integron promoter
   1662..1718    +  CDS            GmR (fragment): gentamycin acetyltransferase; aacC1; confers resistance to gentamycin
   1725..2516    +  CDS            SmR: aminoglycoside adenylyltransferase (Murphy, 1985); aadA; confers resistance to spectinomycin and streptomycin
   2609..219     +  rep_origin     ori (across the origin): high-copy-number ColE1/pMB1/pBR322/pUC origin of replication
>Addgene plasmid #168857 | pEntry_SARS-CoV-1-ORF7b | addgene full sequence | sequence record 479280 | Addgene NGS Result
CTGAGATACCTACAGCGTGAGCTATGAGAAAGCGCCACGCTTCCCGAAGGGAGAAAGGCGGACAGGTATC
CGGTAAGCGGCAGGGTCGGAACAGGAGAGCGCACGAGGGAGCTTCCAGGGGGAAACGCCTGGTATCTTTA
TAGTCCTGTCGGGTTTCGCCACCTCTGACTTGAGCGTCGATTTTTGTGATGCTCGTCAGGGGGGCGGAGC
CTATGGAAAAACGCCAGCAACGCGGCCTTTTTACGGTTCCTGGCCTTTTGCTGGCCTTTTGCTCACATGT
TCTTTCCTGCGTTATCCCCTGATTCTGTGGATAACCGTATTACCGCCTTTGAGTGAGCTGATACCGCTCG
CCGCAGCCGAACGACCGAGCGCAGCGAGTCAGTGAGCGAGGAAGCGGAAGAGCGCCCAATACGCAAACCG
CCTCTCCCCGCGCGTTGGCCGATTCATTAATGCAGCTGGCACGACAGGTTTCCCGACTGGAAAGCGGGCA
GTGAGCGCAACGCAATTAATACGCGTACCGCTAGCCAGGAAGAGTTTGTAGAAACGCAAAAAGGCCATCC
GTCAGGATGGCCTTCTGCTTAGTTTGATGCCTGGCAGTTTATGGCGGGCGTCCTGCCCGCCACCCTCCGG
GCCGTTGCTTCACAACGTTCAAATCCGCTCCCGGCGGATTTGTCCTACTCAGGAGAGCGTTCACCGACAA
ACAACAGATAAAACGAAAGGCCCAGTCTTCCGACTGAGCCTTTCGTTTTATTTGATGCCTGGCAGTTCCC
TACTCTCGCGTTAACGCTAGCATGGATGTTTTCCCAGTCACGACGTTGTAAAACGACGGCCAGTCTTAAG
CTCGGGCCCCAAATAATGATTTTATTTTGACTGATAGTGACCTGTTCGTTGCAACAAATTGATGAGCAAT
GCTTTTTTATAATGCCAACTTTGTACAAAAAAGCAGAAGGGCCGTCAAGGCCAGGATCCATGGGATCCAA
TGAGCTCACTTTAATTGACTTCTATTTGTGCTTTTTAGCCTTTCTGCTATTCCTTGTTTTAATAATGCTT
ATTATATTTTGGTTTTCACTCGAAATCCAGGATCTAGAAGAACCTTGTACCAAAGTCCTTAATTAAGACG
CGATCGCGGCCTCATGGGCCCAGCTTTCTTGTACAAAGTTGGCATTATAAAAAATAATTGCTCATCAATT
TGTTGCAACGAACAGGTCACTATCAGTCAAAATAAAATCATTATTTGCCATCCAGCTGATATCCCCTATA
GTGAGTCGTATTACATGGTCATAGCTGTTTCCTGGCAGCTCTGGCCCGTGTCTCAAAATCTCTGATGTTA
CATTGCACAAGATAAAAATATATCATCATGCCTCCTCTAGACCAGCCAGGACAGAAATGCCTCGACTTCG
CTGCTACCCAAGGTTGCCGGGTGACGCACACCGTGGAAACGGATGAAGGCACGAACCCAGTGGACATAAG
CCTGTTCGGTTCGTAAGCTGTAATGCAAGTAGCGTATGCGCTCACGCAACTGGTCCAGAACCTTGACCGA
ACGCAGCGGTGGTAACGGCGCAGTGGCGGTTTTCATGGCTTGTTATGACTGTTTTTTTGGGGTACAGTCT
ATGCCTCGGGCATCCAAGCAGCAAGCGCGTTACGCCGTGGGTCGATGTTTGATGTTATGGAGCAGCAACG
ATGTTACGCAGCAGGGCAGTCGCCCTAAAACAAAGTTAAACATTATGAGGGAAGCGGTGATCGCCGAAGT
ATCGACTCAACTATCAGAGGTAGTTGGCGTCATCGAGCGCCATCTCGAACCGACGTTGCTGGCCGTACAT
TTGTACGGCTCCGCAGTGGATGGCGGCCTGAAGCCACACAGTGATATTGATTTGCTGGTTACGGTGACCG
TAAGGCTTGATGAAACAACGCGGCGAGCTTTGATCAACGACCTTTTGGAAACTTCGGCTTCCCCTGGAGA
GAGCGAGATTCTCCGCGCTGTAGAAGTCACCATTGTTGTGCACGACGACATCATTCCGTGGCGTTATCCA
GCTAAGCGCGAACTGCAATTTGGAGAATGGCAGCGCAATGACATTCTTGCAGGTATCTTCGAGCCAGCCA
CGATCGACATTGATCTGGCTATCTTGCTGACAAAAGCAAGAGAACATAGCGTTGCCTTGGTAGGTCCAGC
GGCGGAGGAACTCTTTGATCCGGTTCCTGAACAGGATCTATTTGAGGCGCTAAATGAAACCTTAACGCTA
TGGAACTCGCCGCCCGACTGGGCTGGCGATGAGCGAAATGTAGTGCTTACGTTGTCCCGCATTTGGTACA
GCGCAGTAACCGGCAAAATCGCGCCGAAGGATGTCGCTGCCGACTGGGCAATGGAGCGCCTGCCGGCCCA
GTATCAGCCCGTCATACTTGAAGCTAGACAGGCTTATCTTGGACAAGAAGAAGATCGCTTGGCCTCGCGC
GCAGATCAGTTGGAAGAATTTGTCCACTACGTGAAAGGCGAGATCACCAAGGTAGTCGGCAAATAACCCT
CGAGCCACCCATGACCAAAATCCCTTAACGTGAGTTACGCGTCGTTCCACTGAGCGTCAGACCCCGTAGA
AAAGATCAAAGGATCTTCTTGAGATCCTTTTTTTCTGCGCGTAATCTGCTGCTTGCAAACAAAAAAACCA
CCGCTACCAGCGGTGGTTTGTTTGCCGGATCAAGAGCTACCAACTCTTTTTCCGAAGGTAACTGGCTTCA
GCAGAGCGCAGATACCAAATACTGTTCTTCTAGTGTAGCCGTAGTTAGGCCACCACTTCAAGAACTCTGT
AGCACCGCCTACATACCTCGCTCTGCTAATCCTGTTACCAGTGGCTGCTGCCAGTGGCGATAAGTCGTGT
CTTACCGGGTTGGACTCAAGACGATAGTTACCGGATAAGGCGCAGCGGTCGGGCTGAACGGGGGGTTCGT
GCACACAGCCCAGCTTGGAGCGAACGACCTACACCGAA
