>Addgene plasmid #168857 | pEntry_SARS-CoV-1-ORF7b | depositor partial sequence | sequence record 327278 | gene-specific Insert sequence
AATGAGCTCACTTTAATTGACTTCTATTTGTGCTTTTTAGCCTTTCTGCTATTCCTTGTTTTAATAATGC
TTATTATATTTTGGTTTTCACTCGAAATCCAGGATCTAGAAGAACCTTGTACCAAAGTC
